>Addgene plasmid #239749 | pKG3780_pGEEC587_pShip-CMV(promoter)-hPGK(UTR)-mRuby2-bGH | addgene full sequence | sequence record 475976 | Addgene NGS Result
GCGTTTCTACAAACTCTTCCTGTTAGTTAGTTACTTAAGCTCGGGCCCACCTGCAGTCTACTTACTCGTT
ACATAACTTACGGTAAATGGCCCGCCTGGCTGACCGCCCAACGACCCCCGCCCATTGACGTCAATAATGA
CGTATGTTCCCATAGTAACGCCAATAGGGACTTTCCATTGACGTCAATGGGTGGAGTATTTACGGTAAAC
TGCCCACTTGGCAGTACATCAAGTGTATCATATGCCAAGTACGCCCCCTATTGACGTCAATGACGGTAAA
TGGCCCGCCTGGCATTATGCCCAGTACATGACCTTATGGGACTTTCCTACTTGGCAGTACATCTACGTAT
TAGTCATCGCTATTACCATGGTGATGCGGTTTTGGCAGTACATCAATGGGCGTGGATAGCGGTTTGACTC
ACGGGGATTTCCAAGTCTCCACCCCATTGACGTCAATGGGAGTTTGTTTTGGCACCAAAATCAACGGGAC
TTTCCAAAATGTCGTAACAACTCCGCCCCATTGACGCAAATGGGCGGTAGGCGTGTACGGTGGGAGGTCT
ATATAAGCAGAGCTGAGCTCGTTTAGTGAACCGTCCTCCGGAGCGCACGTCGGCAGTCGGCTCCCTCGTT
GACCGAATCACCGACCTCTCTCCCCAGAAATGGCCACCATGGTGTCTAAGGGCGAAGAGCTGATCAAGGA
AAATATGCGTATGAAGGTGGTCATGGAAGGTTCGGTCAACGGCCACCAATTCAAATGCACAGGTGAAGGA
GAAGGCAATCCGTACATGGGAACTCAAACCATGAGGATCAAAGTCATCGAGGGAGGACCCCTGCCATTTG
CCTTTGACATTCTTGCCACGTCGTTCATGTATGGCAGCCGTACTTTTATCAAGTACCCGAAAGGCATTCC
TGATTTCTTTAAACAGTCCTTTCCTGAGGGTTTTACTTGGGAAAGAGTTACGAGATACGAAGATGGTGGA
GTCGTCACCGTCATGCAGGACACCAGCCTTGAGGATGGCTGTCTCGTTTACCACGTCCAAGTCAGAGGGG
TAAACTTTCCCTCCAATGGTCCCGTGATGCAGAAGAAGACCAAGGGTTGGGAGCCTAATACAGAGATGAT
GTATCCAGCAGATGGTGGTCTGAGGGGATACACTCATATGGCACTGAAAGTTGATGGTGGTGGCCATCTG
TCTTGCTCTTTCGTAACAACTTACAGGTCAAAAAAGACCGTCGGGAACATCAAGATGCCCGGTATCCATG
CCGTTGATCACCGCCTGGAAAGGTTAGAGGAAAGTGACAATGAAATGTTCGTAGTACAACGCGAACACGC
AGTTGCCAAGTTCGCCGGGCTTGGTGGTGGGATGGACGAGCTGTACAAGTAACAACGTTGCACCTGTGCC
TTCTAGTTGCCAGCCATCTGTTGTTTGCCCCTCCCCCGTGCCTTCCTTGACCCTGGAAGGTGCCACTCCC
ACTGTCCTTTCCTAATAAAATGAGGAAATTGCATCGCATTGTCTGAGTAGGTGTCATTCTATTCTGGGGG
GTGGGGTGGGGCAGGACAGCAAGGGGGAGGATTGGGAAGACAATAGCAGGCATGCTGGGGATGCGGTGGG
CTCTATGGCGCTCGCTGACTGCAGGTGCCCGTGTCTCAAAATCTCTGATGTTACATTGCACAAGATAAAA
ATATATCATCATGAACAATAAAACTGTCTGCTTACATAAACAGTAATACAAGGGGTGTTATGAGCCATAT
TCAACGGGAAACGTCGAGGCCGCGATTAAATTCCAACATGGATGCTGATTTATATGGGTATAAATGGGCT
CGCGATAATGTCGGGCAATCAGGTGCGACAATCTATCGCTTGTATGGGAAGCCCGATGCGCCAGAGTTGT
TTCTGAAACATGGCAAAGGTAGCGTTGCCAATGATGTTACAGATGAGATGGTCAGACTAAACTGGCTGAC
GGAATTTATGCCTCTTCCGACCATCAAGCATTTTATCCGTACTCCTGGTGATGCATGGTTACTCACCACT
GCGATCCCCGGAAAAACAGCATTCCAGGTATTAGAAGAATATCCTGATTCAGGTGAAAATATTGTTGATG
CGCTGGCAGTGTTCCTGCGCCGGTTGCATTCGATTCCTGTTTGTAATTGTCCTTTTAACAGCGATCGCGT
ATTTCGTCTAGCTCAGGCGCAATCACGAATGAATAACGGTTTGGTTGATGCGAGTGATTTTGATGACGAG
CGTAATGGCTGGCCTGTTGAACAAGTCTGGAAAGAAATGCATAAACTTTTGCCATTCTCACCGGATTCAG
TCGTCACTCATGGTGATTTCTCACTTGATAACCTTATTTTTGACGAGGGGAAATTAATAGGTTGTATTGA
TGTTGGACGAGTCGGAATCGCAGACCGATACCAGGATCTTGCCATCCTATGGAACTGCCTCGGTGAGTTT
TCTCCTTCATTACAGAAACGGCTTTTTCAAAAATATGGTATTGATAATCCTGATATGAATAAATTGCAGT
TTCATTTGATGCTCGATGAGTTTTTCTAATCAGAATTGGTTAATTGGTTGTAACATTATTCAGATTGGGC
CCCGTTCCACTGAGCGTCAGACCCCGTAGAAAAGATCAAAGGATCTTCTTGAGATCCTTTTTTTCTGCGC
GTAATCTGCTGCTTGCAAACAAAAAAACCACCGCTACCAGCGGTGGTTTGTTTGCCGGATCAAGAGCTAC
CAACTCTTTTTCCGAAGGTAACTGGCTTCAGCAGAGCGCAGATACCAAATACTGTTCTTCTAGTGTAGCC
GTAGTTAGGCCACCACTTCAAGAACTCTGTAGCACCGCCTACATACCTCGCTCTGCTAATCCTGTTACCA
GTGGCTGCTGCCAGTGGCGATAAGTCGTGTCTTACCGGGTTGGACTCAAGACGATAGTTACCGGATAAGG
CGCAGCGGTCGGGCTGAACGGGGGGTTCGTGCACACAGCCCAGCTTGGAGCGAACGACCTACACCGAACT
GAGATACCTACAGCGTGAGCTATGAGAAAGCGCCACGCTTCCCGAAGGGAGAAAGGCGGACAGGTATCCG
GTAAGCGGCAGGGTCGGAACAGGAGAGCGCACGAGGGAGCTTCCAGGGGGAAACGCCTGGTATCTTTATA
GTCCTGTCGGGTTTCGCCACCTCTGACTTGAGCGTCGATTTTTGTGATGCTCGTCAGGGGGGCGGAGCCT
ATGGAAAAACGCCAGCAACGCGGCCTTTTTACGGTTCCTGGCCTTTTGCTGGCCTTTTGCTCACATGTTC
TTTCCTGCGTTATCCCCTGATTCTGTGGATAACCGTATTACCGCTAGCATGGATCTCGGGGACGTCTAAC
TACTAAGCGAGAGTAGGGAACTGCCAGGCATCAAATAAAACGAAAGGCTCAGTCGGAAGACTGGGCCTTT
CGTTTTATCTGTTGTTTGTCGGTGAACGCTCTCCTGAGTAGGACAAATCCGCCGGGAGCGGATTTGAACG
TTGTGAAGCAACGGCCCGGAGGGTGGCGGGCAGGACGCCCGCCATAAACTGCCAGGCATCAAACTAAGCA
GAAGGCCATCCTGACGGATGGCCTTTTT
Features (pLannotate 1.2.2; 10 found; start..end, strand, type, name):
     67..370     +  enhancer       CMV enhancer: human cytomegalovirus immediate early enhancer
    371..574     +  promoter       CMV promoter: human cytomegalovirus (CMV) immediate early promoter
    575..595     +  promoter       TRE3GV promoter (fragment): 3rd-generation Tet-responsive promoter that can be activated by binding of Tet-On® 3G, optimized for retroviral and lentiviral vectors
    595..657     +  promoter       hPGK promoter (fragment): human phosphoglycerate kinase 1 promoter
    669..1379    +  CDS            mRuby2: mRuby2 is a basic (constitutively fluorescent) red fluorescent protein published in 2012, derived from Entacmaea quadricolor. It has moderate acid sensitivity.
   1394..1618    +  polyA_signal   bGH poly(A) signal: bovine growth hormone polyadenylation signal
   1740..2549    +  CDS            KanR: aminoglycoside phosphotransferase; aph(3')-Ia; confers resistance to kanamycin in bacteria or G418 (Geneticin®) in eukaryotes
   2639..3227    +  rep_origin     ori: high-copy-number ColE1/pMB1/pBR322/pUC origin of replication
   3395..3438    -  terminator     rrnB T1 terminator: Escherichia coli rrnB; transcription terminator T1 from the E. coli rrnB gene
   3570..3597    +  terminator     rrnB T2 terminator: transcription terminator T2 from the E. coli rrnB gene
