[The description below was written by a language model from this plasmid's Addgene catalogue record and pLannotate feature annotations shown in this document.]
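Description:
pKG3780_pGEEC587_pShip-CMV(promoter)-hPGK(UTR)-mRuby2-bGH is a compact (about 3.6 kb) synthetic-biology plasmid built by Golden Gate assembly in the pShip backbone. It carries a single mammalian expression unit for the red fluorescent protein mRuby2. It is propagated in E. coli from a high-copy ColE1/pUC-type origin and selected with kanamycin through an aph(3')-Ia KanR gene. Fragments of the rrnB T1 and T2 bacterial terminators lie in the backbone next to the assembly region, where they presumably insulate the insert from read-through transcription. The feature table shows no viral packaging elements, recombinase sites or dedicated mammalian selection cassette, which is consistent with delivery by transfection, although the record does not state the delivery route.

The transcription unit starts with the human cytomegalovirus immediate-early enhancer and core promoter. Next comes a short segment annotated as a fragment of the hPGK promoter, which corresponds to the human PGK 5' untranslated region named in the construct title. A roughly 20 bp match to the TRE3GV promoter at the junction is most likely sequence shared at the end of the CMV-derived minimal promoter, not a functional Tet-responsive element. The mRuby2 coding sequence, derived from Entacmaea quadricolor, follows without any annotated tags and ends at the bovine growth hormone polyadenylation signal.

Pairing a canonical CMV promoter with a heterologous 5' UTR lets the transcriptional contribution of the promoter be separated from the translational contribution of the leader sequence, with mRuby2 fluorescence as the readout. This matches the associated study of coupled transcriptional and translational regulation of transgenes, where the plasmid likely serves as one member of a promoter/UTR combination series.
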