Addgene plasmid #239749: pKG3780_pGEEC587_pShip-CMV(promoter)-hPGK(UTR)-mRuby2-bGH
Purpose: Plasmid expressing mRuby2 from the CMV canonical promoter with the hPGK 5' UTR
Depositing lab: Kate Galloway. Depositing organization: Massachusetts Institute of Technology. Publication: High-resolution profiling reveals coupled transcriptional and translational regulation of transgenes. Peterman EL, Ploessl DS, Love KS, Sanabria V, Daniels RF, Johnstone CP, Godavarti DR, Kabaria SR, Oakes CG, Pai AA, Galloway KE. Nucleic Acids Research, Volume 53, Issue 11, 24 June 2025, gkaf528 10.1093/nar/gkaf528 PubMed 39651241.
Backbone
  Vector backbone: pShip
  Vector type: Synthetic Biology
Growth in bacteria
  Bacterial resistance: Kanamycin, 50 μg/mL
  Growth temperature: 30°C
  Growth strain: NEB Stable
  Copy number: High Copy
Gene/Insert
  Gene/Insert name: mRuby2
  Species: Entacmaea quadricolor
  Cloning method: Golden Gate
Terms and licenses: Academic/Nonprofit Terms; Industry Terms: Not Available to Industry
Depositor comments: Please visit https://doi.org/10.1101/2024.11.26.625483 for bioRxiv preprint.
How to cite: pKG3780_pGEEC587_pShip-CMV(promoter)-hPGK(UTR)-mRuby2-bGH was a gift from Kate Galloway (Addgene plasmid # 239749 ; http://n2t.net/addgene:239749 ; RRID:Addgene_239749)
